>Addgene plasmid #235476 | pHK336 | addgene full sequence | sequence record 472227 | Addgene NGS Result
TTTTCTACTGAACCGCTCTAGATTTCAGTGCAATTTATCTCTTCAAATGTAGCACCTGAAGTCAGCCCCA
TACGATATAAGTTGTAATTCTCATGTTAGTCATGCCCCGCGCCCACCGGAAGGAGCTGACTGGGTTGCTC
CTAGGATGCAGTGACTCGCACATTTCCCCGAAAAGTGCCACCTGAATTCGAAATCCCTGAAACTGAGACT
GTAGAAAATTTATTAATTTTTGAAGTACGGACAGTCGATAGCGCCGGTCAGGATTGCTTTGGAGATGGAT
TGGCAGCGATTCGTGGTGTTCAGTTTCATTTGCGCGTTCGTCAGATGAAACGTAACGGTACGTTCGGAAC
AACCCAGGATTTTACTAATATCCCAAGAGCTTTTGCCTTCACAGGCCCACGCCAGGCATTCTTTTTCGCG
TTTGGTCAGGTCATTGTTACTTTTGTTGTTAGCGATGTTGATTTTACGGTAGTTATCAACCAGAGACGGC
ACGATCAGCGGAATATTCATGCATGCATGCAGGAACAGGCTGTCAATATAGTTATCTTTTTCAGAGTGAG
CGAAGCTCAGCATACCAAAGCCATTGTTTGCGGTATGGATCGGGAACGAAAAACCCGTAATCAGGCCGCT
GGTTTTGGCTTCTTTGATCACGTTCGGAGATTTTTTGTTGACCGCATTGTTTTCAAAGATATTCCAGTTA
ATCGGGGAGTGATTGGAGTTACTGTAGTCCACGATCGGATCATATTTAATCAGATTGGCGTCATCGTAAT
ACTGACGCCATTTTTTCGGGTAGTTGTCCAGGATCGAAATATCTGATTTGACCATACTGTGCGGATAGAT
AATCGCCAGCAGGTAATATTCGCAATGAACCATTTTGGTCATATCGCTCAGGCACTGGTTGATGTCGTTG
TTTGAGCGACAAGCTTTGATTTTGTTGATGATGCGGTACGTATCGTCGGCGTTGATGTTTTTCATACCCA
TCTCTTTATCCTTACCTATTGTTTGTCGCAAGTTTTGCGTGTTATATATCATTAAAACGGTAATGGATTG
ACATTTGATTCTAATAAATTGGATTTTTGTCACACTATTGTATCGCTGGGAATACAATTACTTAACATAA
GCACCTGTAGGATCGTACAGGTCAATAAACAGTTGATAGGGCTTCTCCGTTAACCTGTAGGATCGTACAG
GTTTACGCAAGAAAATGGTTTGTTATAGTCGAATAAATAATTTTGTTTAACTTTAAGAAGGAGATATACC
ATGAAAAAGTCTTTAGCCCTCAAAGCCTCTGTAGCCGTTGCTACCCTCGTTCCG
[48 nt withheld, positions 1315-1362]
A
[119 nt withheld, positions 1364-1482]
CTCGGTACCAAATTCCAGAAAAGAGGCCTCCCGAAAGGGGGGCCTTTTTTCGTTTTGGTCCTAATAGATA
AAGGATAGGTCTGGTAGTGTTGTTCGTTCTCGCAGGTAAATCAATAATACTCAGCAGTTCCGTAGACTTT
TCAGTGGGACAGGGTAGCGATAACAGATAGATTGTAATAAGACACAGTAGGTGCTCGTAGTTGCGTGAAG
AGAACCGCTCAGGAAATCCAGTCAGAAGTATTGGTAATCGTTGAAAACTCAGTCGACTGCTGCCACCGCT
GAGCAATAACTAGCATAACCCCTTGGGGCCTCTAAACGGGTCTTGAGGGGTTTTTTGCCAGGCATCAAAT
AAAACGAAAGGCTCAGTCGGAAGACTGGGCCTTTCGTTTTATCTGTTGTTTGTCGGTGAACGCTCTCCTG
AGTAGGACAAATCCGCCGGGAGCGGATTTGAACGTTGTGAAGCAACGGCCCGGAGGGTGGCGGGCAGGAC
GCCCGCCATAAACTGCCAGGCATCAAACTAAGCAGAAGGCCATCCTGACGGATGGCCTTTTTGCGTTTCA
GATCTACCGGTAAACCAGCAATAGACATAAGCGGCTATTTAACGACCCTGCCCTGAACCGACGACCGGGT
CATCGTGGCCGGATCTTGCGGCCCCTCGGCTTGAACGAATTGTTAGACATTATTTGCCGACTACCTTGGT
GATCTCGCCTTTCACGTAGTGGACAAATTCTTCCAACTGATCTGCGCGCGAGGCCAAGCGATCTTCTTCT
TGTCCAAGATAAGCCTGTCTAGCTTCAAGTATGACGGGCTGATACTGGGCCGGCAGGCGCTCCATTGCCC
AGTCGGCAGCGACATCCTTCGGCGCGATTTTGCCGGTTACTGCGCTGTACCAAATGCGGGACAACGTAAG
CACTACATTTCGCTCATCGCCAGCCCAGTCGGGCGGCGAGTTCCATAGCGTTAAGGTTTCATTTAGCGCC
TCAAATAGATCCTGTTCAGGAACCGGATCAAAGAGTTCCTCCGCCGCTGGACCTACCAAGGCAACGCTAT
GTTCTCTTGCTTTTGTCAGCAAGATAGCCAGATCAATGTCGATCGTGGCTGGCTCGAAGATACCTGCAAG
AATGTCATTGCGCTGCCATTCTCCAAATTGCAGTTCGCGCTTAGCTGGATAACGCCACGGAATGATGTCG
TCGTGCACAACAATGGTGACTTCTACAGCGCGGAGAATCTCGCTCTCTCCAGGGGAAGCCGAAGTTTCCA
AAAGGTCGTTGATCAAAGCTCGCCGCGTTGTTTCATCAAGCCTTACGGTCACCGTAACCAGCAAATCAAT
ATCACTGTGTGGCTTCAGGCCGTCATCCACTGCGGAGCCGTACAAATGTACGGCCAGCAACGTCGGTTCG
AGATGGCGCTCGATGACGCCAACTACCTCTGATAGTTGAGTCGATACTTCGGCGATCACCGCTTCCCTCA
TACTCTTCCTTTTTCAATATTATTGAAGCATTTATCAGGGTTATTGTCTCATGAGCGGATACATATTTGA
ATGTATTTAGAAAAATAAACAAATAGCTAGCTCACTCGGTCGCTACGCTCCGGGCGTGAGACTGCGGCGG
GCGCTGCGGACACATACAAAGTTACCCACAGATTCCGTGGATAAGCAGGGGACTAACATGTGAGGCAAAA
CAGCAGGGCCGCGCCGGTGGCGTTTTTCCATAGGCTCCGCCCTCCTGCCAGAGTTCACATAAACAGACGC
TTTTCCGGTGCATCTGTGGGAGCCGTGAGGCTCAACCATGAATCTGACAGTACGGGCGAAACCCGACAGG
ACTTAAAGATCCCCACCGTTTCCGGCGGGTCGCTCCCTCTTGCGCTCTCCTGTTCCGACCCTGCCGTTTA
CCGGATACCTGTTCCGCCTTTCTCCCTTACGGGAAGTGTGGCGCTTTCTCATAGCTCACACACTGGTATC
TCGGCTCGGTGTAGGTCGTTTGCTCCAAGCTGGGCTGTAAGCAAGAACTCCCCGTTCAGCCCGACTGCTG
CGCCTTATCCGGTAACTGTTCACTTGAGTCCAACCCGGAAAAGCACGGTAAAACGCCACTGGCAGCAGCC
ATTGGTAACTGGGAGTTCGCAGAGGATTTGTTTAGCTAAACACGCGGTTGCTCTTGAAGTGTGCGCCAAA
GTCCGGCTACACTGGAAGGACAGATTTGGTTGCTGTGCTCTGCGAAAGCCAGTTACCACGGTTAAGCAGT
TCCCCAACTGACTTAACCTTCGATCAAACCACCTCCCCAGGTGGTTTTTTCGTTTACAGGGCAAAAGATT
ACGCGCAGAAAAAAAGGATCTCAAGAAGATCCTTTGATC
Features (pLannotate 1.2.2; 10 found; start..end, strand, type, name):
     97..137     -  CDS            TcR (fragment): tetracycline efflux protein; tet; confers resistance to tetracycline
    226..975     -  CDS            luxR: LUXR_ALIFS - Experimental evidence at protein level: Swiss-Prot protein existence level 1. Transcriptional activator of the bioluminescence operon. Binds to the OHHL autoinducer. From Aliivibrio fischeri (Vibrio fischeri).
   1232..1254    +  RBS            RBS: efficient ribosome binding site from bacteriophage T7 gene 10 (Olins and Rangwala, 1989)
   1261..1482    +  CDS            M13 gene VIII (sequence partly withheld): pVIII; VIII; major coat protein
   1772..1819    +  terminator     T7 terminator: transcription terminator for bacteriophage T7 RNA polymerase
   1831..1874    -  terminator     rrnB T1 terminator: Escherichia coli rrnB; transcription terminator T1 from the E. coli rrnB gene
   2006..2033    +  terminator     rrnB T2 terminator: transcription terminator T2 from the E. coli rrnB gene
   2162..2953    -  CDS            SmR: aminoglycoside adenylyltransferase (Murphy, 1985); aadA; confers resistance to spectinomycin and streptomycin
   2954..3045    -  promoter       AmpR promoter: bla
   3093..3831    -  rep_origin     CloDF13 ori: Plasmids containing the CloDF13 (CDF) origin of replication can be propagated in E. coli cells that contain additional plasmids with compatible origins.
