[The description below was written by a language model from this plasmid's Addgene catalogue record and pLannotate feature annotations shown in this document.]
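Description:
pHK336 is a 3.8 kb bacterial expression plasmid built on a pCDF backbone and designed to place the M13 phage major coat protein gene (gene VIII, encoding pVIII) under quorum-sensing-style inducible control in Escherichia coli. It replicates from the CloDF13 origin, which is compatible with other common origins, so it can coexist with additional plasmids in the same cell. Selection is with spectinomycin through the aadA (SmR) aminoglycoside adenylyltransferase gene, which is driven here by the AmpR (bla) promoter. The record lists it as high copy. A short tetracycline-resistance fragment is also annotated, but at about 40 nt it appears to be a non-functional remnant.

The payload consists of two divergently oriented units. On the reverse strand is luxR from Aliivibrio fischeri, the transcriptional activator that binds the acyl-homoserine lactone autoinducer OHHL. On the forward strand, gene VIII follows a T7 gene 10 ribosome binding site and is followed by a T7 terminator, with rrnB T1 and T2 terminators insulating the region. The Plux promoter named in the catalogue purpose is not annotated in the feature table; it presumably lies in the gap between luxR and the RBS. The promoter driving luxR is likewise not stated.

According to the depositor comments, the plasmid is used with a helper phagemid lacking gene VIII (HP17deltaP8) and a message phagemid. Supplying pVIII in trans from pHK336 would make the packaging and release of phagemid particles depend on induction. This allows gated M13-mediated DNA transfer between cells, as part of an engineered intercellular communication and multicellular computing system in E. coli.
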