Addgene plasmid #235476: pHK336
Purpose: Inducible gene VIII by Plux promoter
Depositing lab: Yolanda Schaerli. Depositing organization: Universite de Lausanne (UNIL). Publication: Engineering intercellular communication using M13 phagemid and CRISPR-based gene regulation for multicellular computing in Escherichia coli. Kusumawardhani H, Zoppi F, Avendano R, Schaerli Y. Nat Commun. 2025 Apr 15;16(1):3569. doi: 10.1038/s41467-025-58760-z. PubMed 40234414.
Backbone
  Vector backbone: pCDF
  Vector type: Bacterial Expression
Growth in bacteria
  Bacterial resistance: Spectinomycin, 50 μg/mL
  Growth temperature: 37°C
  Growth strain: DH5alpha
  Copy number: High Copy
Gene/Insert
  Gene/Insert name: phage M13 geneVIII
  Species: Escherichia coli
  Cloning method: Gibson Cloning
Terms and licenses: Academic/Nonprofit Terms; Industry Terms: Not Available to Industry
Depositor comments: JM101 (working strain for phagemid transfer). Requires the helper phagemid (HP17deltaP8) and a message phagemid (e.g., pHK002.2). Please visit https://doi.org/10.1101/2024.08.28.610043 for bioRxiv preprint.
How to cite: pHK336 was a gift from Yolanda Schaerli (Addgene plasmid # 235476 ; http://n2t.net/addgene:235476 ; RRID:Addgene_235476)
